Addgene plasmid #213224: CXCR7-DuET
Purpose: The DuET construct encodes the named human GPCR engineered with a cleaved hemagglutinin signal peptide, a 5' FLAG and a 3' 1D4 epitope tag optimized for expression in mammalian cells and proteomics studies.
Depositing lab: Thomas Sakmar. Publication: Multiplexed selectivity screening of anti-GPCR antibodies. Dahl L, Kotliar IB, Bendes A, Dodig-Crnkovic T, Fromm S, Elofsson A, Uhlen M, Sakmar TP, Schwenk JM. Sci Adv. 2023 May 3;9(18):eadf9297. doi: 10.1126/sciadv.adf9297. Epub 2023 May 3. PubMed 37134173.
Backbone
  Vector backbone: pcDNA 3.1 (+)
  Vector type: Mammalian Expression
Growth in bacteria
  Bacterial resistance: Ampicillin, 100 μg/mL
  Growth temperature: 37°C
  Growth strain: DH5alpha
  Copy number: High Copy
Gene/Insert
  Gene/Insert name: CXCR7 (alt names: Atypical chemokine receptor 3; CMKOR1, ACKR3, GPR159, RDC1)
  Species: H. sapiens (human)
  Entrez Gene: ACKR3 (a.k.a. CMKOR1, CXC-R7, CXCR-7, CXCR7, GPR159, RDC-1, RDC1)
  Promoter: CMV, T7
  Tag / fusion protein: FLAG (N terminal on insert); 1D4 (C terminal on insert)
  Cloning method: Gibson Cloning
Terms and licenses: Academic/Nonprofit Terms; Industry Terms: Not Available to Industry
Depositor comments: Class: A, Family: Chemokine. Ensembl ID: ENSG00000144476, Uniprot ID: P25106
How to cite: CXCR7-DuET was a gift from Thomas Sakmar (Addgene plasmid # 213224 ; http://n2t.net/addgene:213224 ; RRID:Addgene_213224)
