[The description below was written by a language model from this plasmid's Addgene catalogue record and pLannotate feature annotations shown in this document.]
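Description:
CXCR7-DuET is a mammalian expression plasmid built on the pcDNA 3.1 (+) backbone that carries the human atypical chemokine receptor 3 (ACKR3, also known as CXCR7, CMKOR1, GPR159 or RDC1), a class A GPCR of the chemokine family. The 6.6 kb plasmid is propagated in E. coli from a high-copy ColE1/pUC-type origin under ampicillin selection (AmpR with its own bla promoter), and it also retains an f1 phage origin. An SV40 early promoter drives a neomycin/kanamycin phosphotransferase gene followed by an SV40 polyadenylation signal, a cassette that in this type of backbone allows G418 selection of stably transfected mammalian cells. Small annotated fragments (lacI, lac promoter/operator, ble, bom, a short HIV-1 LTR match) appear to be backbone remnants or short sequence matches rather than functional parts.

The receptor open reading frame sits downstream of the CMV immediate-early enhancer and promoter and is terminated by the bovine growth hormone polyadenylation signal. A T7 promoter lies between the CMV promoter and the coding sequence, which could support in vitro transcription. According to the record, the "DuET" design places a cleavable hemagglutinin signal peptide and a FLAG epitope at the N terminus and a 1D4 epitope at the C terminus. The feature table picks up the FLAG sequence just upstream of ACKR3, but does not annotate the signal peptide or the 1D4 tag. The two tags give independent handles for detecting or capturing the expressed receptor. The construct is described as optimized for expression in mammalian cells and for proteomics studies, and the associated work concerns multiplexed selectivity screening of anti-GPCR antibodies.
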