Features (pLannotate 1.2.2; 21 found; start..end, strand, type, name):
     98..686     +  rep_origin     ori: high-copy-number ColE1/pMB1/pBR322/pUC origin of replication
    869..961     +  CDS            lacI (fragment): lac repressor; lacI; The lac repressor binds to the lac operator to inhibit transcription in E. coli. This inhibition can be relieved by adding lactose or isopropyl-β-D-thiogalactopyranoside (IPTG).
    974..995     +  protein_bind   CAP binding site: CAP binding activates transcription in the presence of cAMP. E. coli catabolite activator protein
   1010..1040    +  promoter       lac promoter: promoter for the E. coli lac operon
   1048..1064    +  protein_bind   lac operator: The lac repressor binds to the lac operator to inhibit transcription in E. coli. This inhibition can be relieved by adding lactose or isopropyl-β-D-thiogalactopyranoside (IPTG). lac repressor encoded by lacI
   1137..1258    -  polyA_signal   SV40 poly(A) signal: SV40 polyadenylation signal
   1253..1411    -  CDS            ble (fragment): BLE_KLEPN - Experimental evidence at protein level: Swiss-Prot protein existence level 1. Binding protein with a strong affinity to the bleomycin family of antibiotics. Binds to CL990; an antimitotic-antibiotic compound. From Klebsiella pneumoniae.
   1435..2226    -  CDS            neo: KKA2_KLEPN - Also known as kan, nptII. Experimental evidence at protein level: Swiss-Prot protein existence level 1. Resistance to kanamycin, neomycin, paromomycin, ribostamycin, butirosin and gentamicin B. From Klebsiella pneumoniae.
   2293..2622    -  promoter       SV40 promoter: SV40 enhancer and early promoter
   2636..3064    -  rep_origin     f1 ori (sequence partly withheld): f1 bacteriophage origin of replication; arrow indicates direction of (+) strand synthesis
   3085..3106    -  promoter       SV40 promoter (fragment): SV40 enhancer and early promoter
   3110..3334    -  polyA_signal   bGH poly(A) signal: bovine growth hormone polyadenylation signal
   3465..4550    -  CDS            ACKR3: ACKR3_HUMAN - Also known as CMKOR1, CXCR7, GPR159, RDC1. Experimental evidence at protein level: Swiss-Prot protein existence level 1. Atypical chemokine receptor that controls chemokine levels and localization via high-affinity chemokine binding that is uncoupled from classic ligand-driven signal transduction cascades, resulting instead in chemokine sequestration, degradation, or transcytosis. Also known as interceptor (internalizing receptor) or chemokine-scavenging receptor or chemokine decoy receptor. Acts as a receptor for chemokines CXCL11 and CXCL12/SDF1. Chemokine binding does not acti
   4563..4583    -  CDS            3xFLAG (fragment): three tandem FLAG® epitope tags
   4676..4694    -  promoter       T7 promoter: promoter for bacteriophage T7 RNA polymerase
   4710..4743    -  LTR            5' LTR (truncated) (fragment): truncated 5' long terminal repeat (LTR) from HIV-1
   4739..4942    -  promoter       CMV promoter: human cytomegalovirus (CMV) immediate early promoter
   4943..5322    -  enhancer       CMV enhancer: human cytomegalovirus immediate early enhancer
   5477..5529    +  misc_feature   bom (fragment): basis of mobility region from pBR322
   5588..5692    +  promoter       AmpR promoter: bla
   5693..6553    +  CDS            AmpR: β-lactamase; bla; confers resistance to ampicillin, carbenicillin, and related antibiotics
>Addgene plasmid #213224 | CXCR7-DuET | addgene full sequence | sequence record 430786 | Addgene NGS Result
TGAAGATCCTTTTTGATAATCTCATGACCAAAATCCCTTAACGTGAGTTTTCGTTCCACTGAGCGTCAGA
CCCCGTAGAAAAGATCAAAGGATCTTCTTGAGATCCTTTTTTTCTGCGCGTAATCTGCTGCTTGCAAACA
AAAAAACCACCGCTACCAGCGGTGGTTTGTTTGCCGGATCAAGAGCTACCAACTCTTTTTCCGAAGGTAA
CTGGCTTCAGCAGAGCGCAGATACCAAATACCGTTCTTCTAGTGTAGCCGTAGTTAGGCCACCACTTCAA
GAACTCTGTAGCACCGCCTACATACCTCGCTCTGCTAATCCTGTTACCAGTGGCTGCTGCCAGTGGCGAT
AAGTCGTGTCTTACCGGGTTGGACTCAAGACGATAGTTACCGGATAAGGCGCAGCGGTCGGGCTGAACGG
GGGGTTCGTGCACACAGCCCAGCTTGGAGCGAACGACCTACACCGAACTGAGATACCTACAGCGTGAGCT
ATGAGAAAGCGCCACGCTTCCCGAAGGGAGAAAGGCGGACAGGTATCCGGTAAGCGGCAGGGTCGGAACA
GGAGAGCGCACGAGGGAGCTTCCAGGGGGAAACGCCTGGTATCTTTATAGTCCTGTCGGGTTTCGCCACC
TCTGACTTGAGCGTCGATTTTTGTGATGCTCGTCAGGGGGGCGGAGCCTATGGAAAAACGCCAGCAACGC
GGCCTTTTTACGGTTCCTGGCCTTTTGCTGGCCTTTTGCTCACATGTTCTTTCCTGCGTTATCCCCTGAT
TCTGTGGATAACCGTATTACCGCCTTTGAGTGAGCTGATACCGCTCGCCGCAGCCGAACGACCGAGCGCA
GCGAGTCAGTGAGCGAGGAAGCGGAAGAGCGCCCAATACGCAAACCGCCTCTCCCCGCGCGTTGGCCGAT
TCATTAATGCAGCTGGCACGACAGGTTTCCCGACTGGAAAGCGGGCAGTGAGCGCAACGCAATTAATGTG
AGTTAGCTCACTCATTAGGCACCCCAGGCTTTACACTTTATGCTTCCGGCTCGTATGTTGTGTGGAATTG
TGAGCGGATAACAATTTCACACAGGAAACAGCTATGACCATGATTACGCCAAGCTCTAGCTAGAGGTCGA
CGGTATACAGACATGATAAGATACATTGATGAGTTTGGACAAACCACAACTAGAATGCAGTGAAAAAAAT
GCTTTATTTGTGAAATTTGTGATGCTATTGCTTTATTTGTAACCATTATAAGCTGCAATAAACAAGTTGG
GGTGGGCGAAGAACTCCAGCATGAGATCCCCGCGCTGGAGGATCATCCAGCCGGCGTCCCGGAAAACGAT
TCCGAAGCCCAACCTTTCATAGAAGGCGGCGGTGGAATCGAAATCTCGTGATGGCAGGTTGGGCGTCGCT
TGGTCGGTCATTTCGAACCCCAGAGTCCCGCTCAGAAGAACTCGTCAAGAAGGCGATAGAAGGCGATGCG
CTGCGAATCGGGAGCGGCGATACCGTAAAGCACGAGGAAGCGGTCAGCCCATTCGCCGCCAAGCTCTTCA
GCAATATCACGGGTAGCCAACGCTATGTCCTGATAGCGGTCCGCCACACCCAGCCGGCCACAGTCGATGA
ATCCAGAAAAGCGGCCATTTTCCACCATGATATTCGGCAAGCAGGCATCGCCATGGGTCACGACGAGATC
CTCGCCGTCGGGCATGCGCGCCTTGAGCCTGGCGAACAGTTCGGCTGGCGCGAGCCCCTGATGCTCTTCG
TCCAGATCATCCTGATCGACAAGACCGGCTTCCATCCGAGTACGTGCTCGCTCGATGCGATGTTTCGCTT
GGTGGTCGAATGGGCAGGTAGCCGGATCAAGCGTATGCAGCCGCCGCATTGCATCAGCCATGATGGATAC
TTTCTCGGCAGGAGCAAGGTGAGATGACAGGAGATCCTGCCCCGGCACTTCGCCCAATAGCAGCCAGTCC
CTTCCCGCTTCAGTGACAACGTCGAGCACAGCTGCGCAAGGAACGCCCGTCGTGGCCAGCCACGATAGCC
GCGCTGCCTCGTCCTGCAGTTCATTCAGGGCACCGGACAGGTCGGTCTTGACAAAAAGAACCGGGCGCCC
CTGCGCTGACAGCCGGAACACGGCGGCATCAGAGCAGCCGATTGTCTGTTGTGCCCAGTCATAGCCGAAT
AGCCTCTCCACCCAAGCGGCCGGAGAACCTGCGTGCAATCCATCTTGTTCAATCATGCGAAACGATCCTC
ATCCTGTCTCTTGATCAGATCCGAAAATGGATATACAAGCTCCCGGGAGCTTTTTGCAAAAGCCTAGGCC
TCCAAAAAAGCCTCCTCACTACTTCTGGAATAGCTCAGAGGCAGAGGCGGCCTCGGCCTCTGCATAAATA
AAAAAAATTAGTCAGCCATGGGGCGGAGAATGGGCGGAACTGGGCGGAGTTAGGGGCGGGATGGGCGGAG
TTAGGGGCGGGACTATGGTTGCTGACTAATTGAGATGCATGCTTTGCATACTTCTGCCTGCTGGGGAGCC
TGGGGACTTTCCACACCTGGTTGCTGACTAATTGAGATGCATGCTTTGCATACTTCTGCCTGCTGGGGAG
CCTGGGGACTTTCCACACCCTAACTGACACACATTCCACAGAATTAATTCGCGTTAAATTTTTGTTAAAT
CAGCTCATTTTTTAACCAATAGGCCGAAATCGGCAAAATCCCTTATAAATCAAAAGAATAGACCGAGATA
GGGT
[37 nt withheld, positions 2735-2771]
AAAGAACGTGGACTCCAACGTCAAAGG
[49 nt withheld, positions 2799-2847]
T
[91 nt withheld, positions 2849-2939]
G
[124 nt withheld, positions 2941-3064]
GGGGATACCCCCTAGAGCCCCAGCTGGTTCTTTCCGCCTCAGAAGCCATAGAGCCCACCGCATCCCCAGC
ATGCCTGCTATTGTCTTCCCAATCCTCCCCCTTGCTGTCCTGCCCCACCCCACCCCCCAGAATAGAATGA
CACCTACTCAGACAATGCGATGCAATTTCCTCATTTTATTAGGAAAGGACAGTGGGAGTGGCACCTTCCA
GGGTCAAGGAAGGCACGGGGGAGGGGCAAACAACAGATGGCTGGCAACTAGAAGGCACAGTCGAGGCTGA
TCAGCGGGTTTAAACGGGCCCTCTAGACTCGAGTTAGGCAGGGGCCACCTGAGAAGTCTCGGTCTTAGAC
ACGGTGGTGCTGGCCTCATCGAATTCACCGGTGCGTCCACCGGTATCGATTTTGGTAGATTGTTCAAGTG
CGCTATACTCGGTTTCACTAACGCGGGATGCGTCAATCAGCTTAGTAAGCCCGGTCTTGGCTGAGTATTT
GAATATGAACGCTTTCATCAACTCATACCTATAATTTCGATTAATAAAGCTATACAGGACGGGATTAACG
CAGCAATGCACGAGAGACAAACACTGAGTCACGTGCAGTGCTGTAAAAAGGGCATGTTCCAGGCGGCAGG
TAAATGGGATATAATGGAGTATGGAAAAGATATCCAGCAGCACTGCAACGTGGTATGGCAGCCAGCACAC
CAGAAAAACCACGACGTAGCTAAATATAATTTTTCTGGAACTATGTTTCTCCTGGTCGCTGCTCGCTGAA
ATGGCCCGCGCCAAGAGGAAGTAGAAGACCGCGATAATTGAAAACGGCACGGCGAAGCCCAGCACCACGG
ACACAAGCTCCATGCCGATGAGCCACTCCTTGATGCTATGCTCAGGGTAGAAGGAGCGACAGTACGTCTC
ATTGTTACTGGCAGAAGTTACGGTTTTCAGGTAGTATGTGTCTGGCAAGGAAACACAAAAGGCAAGCAGC
CACACGAGTATGCAGACCACCCTCCGCACCATCTTCTTCCGGGAGGAGGGGGTATTGGTGAAGTACGTGA
TTGACAGGTACCTGTCCACTGACATGCATGTAAGGAAGAAGATGGAGCCAAAAAGGTTGATAGAAAAGAT
CAGGTGGGTCACCTTACAGGTAAGCTCGCCCATTGGCCATTGGTTGTGTTGAACCAGGCTCACCACCCAC
ACTGGGATAGTAAGCACCACCCAAAGATCGGCAATGGCCAGGTTGAGGATATAGCAGTGGGTGTCGTATC
CTGTAGTCTTGGCCTGGATGTTCACCCATACGACGACACTATTTGCAATCATGCCAATAACGAATATAAA
GATGTAGATGAAGCTCAGTGTGTAAAGCAGAACTGACTTATTTGGCATATTAGGACACATAACTGTGTCG
ACCACAATGCAATCGCTGCTATTGCAAGGCCAAGAGATGTCTGAAAAATTTCCAGGCTCTGAATAATCGA
ACAGATGCAAATCCATATCGATGCTGGCGTCATCATCGTCCTTGTAGTCGGCGAATACCAGGCAGAAGAT
GTAGCTCAGGGCGATGATCGTCTTCATGGTGGCGCTAAGCTTAAGTTTAAACGCTAGCCAGCTTGGGTCT
CCCTATAGTGAGTCGTATTAATTTCGATAAGCCAGTAAGCAGTGGGTTCTCTAGTTAGCCAGAGAGCTCT
GCTTATATAGACCTCCCACCGTACACGCCTACCGCCCATTTGCGTCAATGGGGCGGAGTTGTTACGACAT
TTTGGAAAGTCCCGTTGATTTTGGTGCCAAAACAAACTCCCATTGACGTCAATGGGGTGGAGACTTGGAA
ATCCCCGTGAGTCAAACCGCTATCCACGCCCATTGATGTACTGCCAAAACCGCATCACCATGGTAATAGC
GATGACTAATACGTAGATGTACTGCCAAGTAGGAAAGTCCCATAAGGTCATGTACTGGGCATAATGCCAG
GCGGGCCATTTACCGTCATTGACGTCAATAGGGGGCGTACTTGGCATATGATACACTTGATGTACTGCCA
AGTGGGCAGTTTACCGTAAATACTCCACCCATTGACGTCAATGGAAAGTCCCTATTGGCGTTACTATGGG
AACATACGTCATTATTGACGTCAATGGGCGGGGGTCGTTGGGCGGTCAGCCAGGCGGGCCATTTACCGTA
AGTTATGTAACGCGGAACTCCATATATGGGCTATGAACTAATGACCCCGTAATTGATTACTATTAATAAC
TAGTCAATAATCAATGTCAACGCGTATATCTGGCCCGTACATCGCGAAGCAGCGCAAAACGCCTAACCCT
AAGCAGATTCTTCATGCAAATGTCGGTCAAGCCTTGCCTTGTTGTAGCTTAAATTTTGCTCGCGCACTAC
TCAGCGACCTCCAACACACAAGCAGGGAGCAGATACTGGCTTAACTATGCGGCATCAGAGCAGATTGTAC
TGAGAGTGCACCATAGGGGATCGGGAGATCTCCCGATCCGTCGACGTCAGGTGGCACTTTTCGGGGAAAT
GTGCGCGGAACCCCTATTTGTTTATTTTTCTAAATACATTCAAATATGTATCCGCTCATGAGACAATAAC
CCTGATAAATGCTTCAATAATATTGAAAAAGGAAGAGTATGAGTATTCAACATTTCCGTGTCGCCCTTAT
TCCCTTTTTTGCGGCATTTTGCCTTCCTGTTTTTGCTCACCCAGAAACGCTGGTGAAAGTAAAAGATGCT
GAAGATCAGTTGGGTGCACGAGTGGGTTACATCGAACTGGATCTCAACAGCGGTAAGATCCTTGAGAGTT
TTCGCCCCGAAGAACGTTTTCCAATGATGAGCACTTTTAAAGTTCTGCTATGTGGCGCGGTATTATCCCG
TATTGACGCCGGGCAAGAGCAACTCGGTCGCCGCATACACTATTCTCAGAATGACTTGGTTGAGTACTCA
CCAGTCACAGAAAAGCATCTTACGGATGGCATGACAGTAAGAGAATTATGCAGTGCTGCCATAACCATGA
GTGATAACACTGCGGCCAACTTACTTCTGACAACGATCGGAGGACCGAAGGAGCTAACCGCTTTTTTGCA
CAACATGGGGGATCATGTAACTCGCCTTGATCGTTGGGAACCGGAGCTGAATGAAGCCATACCAAACGAC
GAGCGTGACACCACGATGCCTGTAGCAATGGCAACAACGTTGCGCAAACTATTAACTGGCGAACTACTTA
CTCTAGCTTCCCGGCAACAATTAATAGACTGGATGGAGGCGGATAAAGTTGCAGGACCACTTCTGCGCTC
GGCCCTTCCGGCTGGCTGGTTTATTGCTGATAAATCTGGAGCCGGTGAGCGTGGGTCTCGCGGTATCATT
GCAGCACTGGGGCCAGATGGTAAGCCCTCCCGTATCGTAGTTATCTACACGACGGGGAGTCAGGCAACTA
TGGATGAACGAAATAGACAGATCGCTGAGATAGGTGCCTCACTGATTAAGCATTGGTAACTGTCAGACCA
AGTTTACTCATATATACTTTAGATTGATTTAAAACTTCATTTTTAATTTAAAAGGATCTAGG
